Addgene plasmid #104233: pHH0103 FNBP3 WW domain #1
Purpose: Bacterial expression of WW domain #1 from FNBP3
Depositing lab: Sachdev Sidhu & Marius Sudol. Depositing organization: National University of Singapore.
Backbone
  Vector backbone: pHH0103
  Vector type: Bacterial Expression
Growth in bacteria
  Bacterial resistance: Ampicillin, 100 μg/mL
  Growth temperature: 37°C
  Growth strain: DH5alpha
  Copy number: Unknown
Gene/Insert
  Gene/Insert name: FNBP3 WW domain #1
  Species: H. sapiens (human)
  Insert size (bp): 183
  Mutation: codon optimized for expression in bacteria
  Entrez Gene: PRPF40A (a.k.a. FBP-11, FBP11, FLAF1, FNBP3, HIP-10, HIP10, HYPA, NY-REN-6, Prp40)
  Promoter: tac
  Tag / fusion protein: GST (N terminal on backbone)
  Cloning method: Restriction Enzyme; 5′ cloning site SfiI (unknown if destroyed); 3′ cloning site NotI (unknown if destroyed)
  Sequencing primers: 5′ pGEX-5'
Terms and licenses: Academic/Nonprofit Terms; Industry Terms: Not Available to Industry
Depositor comments: Amino acid sequence: Linker - ENLYFQGRRASV(gagctc) and WW domain - TASGAKSMWTEHKSPDGRTYYYNTETKQSTWEKPDDLKT
How to cite: pHH0103 FNBP3 WW domain #1 was a gift from Sachdev Sidhu & Marius Sudol (Addgene plasmid # 104233 ; http://n2t.net/addgene:104233 ; RRID:Addgene_104233)
