[The description below was written by a language model from this plasmid's Addgene catalogue record and pLannotate feature annotations shown in this document.]
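Description:
pHH0103 FNBP3 WW domain #1 is a 6.9 kb bacterial expression plasmid for producing the first WW domain of human FNBP3 (the product of PRPF40A, also known as FBP11 or HYPA) as a GST fusion in E. coli. It replicates from a ColE1/pMB1-type origin with an adjacent pBR322 bom region and is selected with ampicillin through the bla gene. An f1 origin is also present and interrupts the rop coding sequence, which survives only as fragments. The catalogue lists copy number as unknown.

Expression is driven by the tac promoter followed by a lac operator, and the plasmid carries lacI under the lacIq promoter, so transcription is repressed until relieved by IPTG. The open reading frame begins with a 6xHis tag, followed by Schistosoma japonicum glutathione S-transferase, then a linker that the depositor comments show to contain a TEV protease-type recognition motif, and finally the WW domain. The insert is recorded as 183 bp, codon optimised for bacteria and cloned between SfiI and NotI sites. The annotation software recognises a 117 bp PRPF40A fragment within it. An fd phage terminator lies just downstream.

Beyond the terminator, the feature table shows fragments of M13 gene III and of the tetracycline resistance gene. These look like leftovers from a phage-display phagemid ancestor of the backbone rather than functional parts of this construct, though the record does not say so. The dual His and GST tags allow affinity purification of the isolated domain. That would suit binding or ligand-specificity studies of WW domains, although the record states only bacterial expression as the purpose.
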