Features (pLannotate 1.2.2; 21 found; start..end, strand, type, name):
      1..29      +  promoter       tac promoter: strong E. coli promoter; hybrid between the trp and lac UV5 promoters
     37..53      +  protein_bind   lac operator: The lac repressor binds to the lac operator to inhibit transcription in E. coli. This inhibition can be relieved by adding lactose or isopropyl-β-D-thiogalactopyranoside (IPTG). lac repressor encoded by lacI
    138..155     +  CDS            6xHis: 6xHis affinity tag
    171..824     +  CDS            GST26_SCHJA: Experimental evidence at protein level: Swiss-Prot protein existence level 1. GST isoenzymes appear to play a central role in the parasite detoxification system. Other functions are also suspected including a role in increasing the solubility of haematin in the parasite gut. From Schistosoma japonicum (Blood fluke).
    948..1064    +  CDS            PRPF40A (fragment): PR40A_HUMAN - Also known as FBP11, FLAF1, FNBP3, HIP10, HYPA. Experimental evidence at protein level: Swiss-Prot protein existence level 1. Binds to WASL/N-WASP and suppresses its translocation from the nucleus to the cytoplasm, thereby inhibiting its cytoplasmic function (By similarity). Plays a role in the regulation of cell morphology and cytoskeletal organization. Required in the control of cell shape and migration. May play a role in cytokinesis. May be involved in pre-mRNA splicing. From Homo sapiens (Human).
   1083..1130    +  terminator     fd terminator (sequence withheld): central terminator from bacteriophage fd (Otsuka and Kunisawa, 1982)
   1135..1347    +  CDS            M13 gene III (fragment) (sequence partly withheld): pIII; III; minor coat protein
   1362..1832    +  CDS            M13 gene III (fragment) (sequence partly withheld): pIII; III; minor coat protein
   1854..1924    +  CDS            TcR (fragment): tetracycline efflux protein; tet; confers resistance to tetracycline
   2166..2546    -  CDS            YPB1_ECOLX: Protein predicted: Swiss-Prot protein existence level 4. From Escherichia coli.
   2563..2714    +  CDS            rop (fragment): Rop protein, which maintains plasmids at low copy number; rop
   2750..3178    -  rep_origin     f1 ori (sequence partly withheld): f1 bacteriophage origin of replication; arrow indicates direction of (+) strand synthesis
   3187..3226    +  CDS            rop (fragment): Rop protein, which maintains plasmids at low copy number; rop
   3328..3468    +  misc_feature   bom: basis of mobility region from pBR322
   3654..4241    -  rep_origin     ori: high-copy-number ColE1/pMB1/pBR322/pUC origin of replication
   4412..5272    -  CDS            AmpR: β-lactamase; bla; confers resistance to ampicillin, carbenicillin, and related antibiotics
   5273..5377    -  promoter       AmpR promoter: bla
   5486..5563    +  promoter       lacIq promoter: lacI (mutant); In the lacIq allele, a single base change in the promoter boosts expression of the lacI gene about 10-fold.
   5564..6646    +  CDS            lacI: lac repressor; lacI; The lac repressor binds to the lac operator to inhibit transcription in E. coli. This inhibition can be relieved by adding lactose or isopropyl-β-D-thiogalactopyranoside (IPTG).
   6659..6680    +  protein_bind   CAP binding site: CAP binding activates transcription in the presence of cAMP. E. coli catabolite activator protein
   6699..6716    +  promoter       tet promoter (fragment): E. coli promoter for tetracycline efflux protein gene
>Addgene plasmid #104233 | pHH0103 FNBP3 WW domain #1 | addgene full sequence | sequence record 204803 | Addgene NGS Result
TTGACAATTAATCATCGGCTCGTATAATGTGTGGAATTGTGAGCGGATAACAATTTCACACAGGAAACAG
CCAGTCCGTTTAGGTGTTTTCACGAGCACTTCACCAACAAGGACCATAGATTATGAAAATCGAAGAACAC
CATCACCATCACCATTCCAGCGGTAAGCTTATGTCCCCTATACTAGGTTATTGGAAAATTAAGGGCCTTG
TGCAACCCACTCGACTTCTTTTGGAATATCTTGAAGAAAAATATGAAGAGCATTTGTATGAGCGCGATGA
AGGTGATAAATGGCGAAACAAAAAGTTTGAATTGGGTTTGGAGTTTCCCAATCTTCCTTATTATATTGAT
GGTGATGTTAAATTAACACAGTCTATGGCCATCATACGTTATATAGCTGACAAGCACAACATGTTGGGTG
GTTGTCCAAAAGAGCGTGCAGAGATTTCAATGCTTGAAGGAGCGGTTTTGGATATTAGATACGGTGTTTC
GAGAATTGCATATAGTAAAGACTTTGAAACTCTCAAAGTTGATTTTCTTAGCAAGCTACCTGAAATGCTG
AAAATGTTCGAAGATCGTTTATGTCATAAAACATATTTAAATGGTGATCATGTAACCCATCCTGACTTCA
TGTTGTATGACGCTCTTGATGTTGTTTTATACATGGACCCAATGTGCCTGGATGCGTTCCCAAAATTAGT
TTGTTTTAAAAAACGTATTGAAGCTATCCCACAAATTGATAAGTACTTGAAATCCAGCAAGTATATAGCA
TGGCCTTTGCAGGGCTGGCAAGCCACGTTTGGTGGTGGCGACCATCCTCCAAAATCGGATCTGGAAGTTC
TGTTCCAGGGGCCCCTGTCCAGCGGTCTGGTTCCGCGTGGTTCCGGTACCGCGGCCCAGCCGGCCGAAAA
TCTGTACTTCCAAGGTCGTCGTGCCTCTGTGGAGCTCACGGCGTCAGGCGCAAAAAGCATGTGGACCGAA
CATAAATCCCCGGATGGTCGCACCTATTACTACAACACCGAAACGAAACAATCGACCTGGGAAAAACCGG
ATGACCTGAAAACGTAGGCGGCCGCATA
[142 nt withheld, positions 1079-1220]
C
[98 nt withheld, positions 1222-1319]
AGTTTGTACTGGTGACGAAACTCAGTGTCTAGCTAGAGTGGC
[149 nt withheld, positions 1362-1510]
TGGTTTCATTGGTGACGTTTCCGGCCTTGCTAATGGTAATGGT
[62 nt withheld, positions 1554-1615]
ACCTTTAATGAATAATTTCCGTCAATATTTACCTTCCCTCCCTCAATCGGTTGAATGTCGCCCTTTTGTC
TTTGGCGCTGGTAAACCATATGAA
[86 nt withheld, positions 1710-1795]
T
[54 nt withheld, positions 1797-1850]
CTAGCGCCGCCCTATACCTTGTCTGCCTCCCCGCGTTGCGTCGCGGTGCATGGAGCCGGGCCACCTCGAC
CTGAATGGAAGCCGGCGGCACCTCGCTAACGGATTCACCACTCCAAGAATTGGAGCCAATCAATTCTTGC
GGAGAACTGTGAATGCGCAAACCAACCCTTGGCAGAACATATCCATCGCGTCCGCCATCTCCAGCAGCCG
CACGCGGCGCATCTCGGGCAGCGTTGGGTCCTGGCCACGGGTGCGCATGATCGTGCTCCTGTCGTTGAGG
ACCCGGCTAGGCTGGCGGGGTTGCCTTACTGGTTAGCAGAATGAATCACCGATACGCGAGCGAACGTGAA
GCGACTGCTGCTGCAAAACGTCTGCGACCTGAGCAACAACATGAATGGTCTTCGGTTTCCGTGTTTCGTA
AAGTCTGGAAACGCGGAAGTCAGCGCCCTGCACCATTATGTTCCGGATCTGCATCGCAGGATGCTGCTGG
CTACCCTGTGGAACACCTACATCTGTATTAACGAAGCGCTGGCATTGACCCTGAGTGATTTTTCTCTGGT
CCCGCCGCATCCATACCGCCAGTTGTTTACCCTCACAACGTTCCAGTAACCGGGCATGTTCATCATCAGT
AACCCGTATCGTGAGCATCCTCTCTCGTTTCATCGGTATCATTACCCCCATGAACAGAAATCCCCCTTAC
ACGGAGGCATCAGTGACCAAACAGGAAAAAACCGCCCTTAACATGGCCCGCTTTATCAGAAGCCAGACAT
TAACGCTTCTGGAGAAACTCAACGAGCTGGACGCGGATGAACAGGCAGACATCTGTGAATCGCTTCACGA
CCACGCTGATGAGCTTTACCGCAGGATCCGCGAAATTGTAAGCGTTAATATTTTGTTAAAATTCGCGTTA
AATTTTTGTTAAATCAGCTCATTTTTTAACCAATAGGCCGAAATCGGCAAAATCCCTTATAAATCAAAAG
AATAGACCGAGATAGGGTTGAGTGTTGTTCCAGTTTGGAACAAGAGTCCACTATTAAAGAACGTGGACTC
CAACGTCAAAGG
[49 nt withheld, positions 2913-2961]
T
[91 nt withheld, positions 2963-3053]
G
[124 nt withheld, positions 3055-3178]
CGCGGATCCTGCCTCGCGCGTTTCGGTGATGACGGTGAAAACCTCTGACACATGCAGCTCCCGGAGACGG
TCACAGCTTGTCTGTAAGCGGATGCCGGGAGCAGACAAGCCCGTCAGGGCGCGTCAGCGGGTGTTGGCGG
GTGTCGGGGCGCAGCCATGACCCAGTCACGTAGCGATAGCGGAGTGTATACTGGCTTAACTATGCGGCAT
CAGAGCAGATTGTACTGAGAGTGCACCATATGCGGTGTGAAATACCGCACAGATGCGTAAGGAGAAAATA
CCGCATCAGGCGCTCTTCCGCTTCCTCGCTCACTGACTCGCTGCGCTCGGTCGTTCGGCTGCGGCGAGCG
GTATCAGCTCACTCAAAGGCGGTAATACGGTTATCCACAGAATCAGGGGATAACGCAGGAAAGAACATGT
GAGCAAAAGGCCAGCAAAAGGCCAGGAACCGTAAAAAGGCCGCGTTGCTGGCGTTTTTCCATAGGCTCCG
CCCCCCTGACGAGCATCACAAAAATCGACGCTCAAGTCAGAGGTGGCGAAACCCGACAGGACTATAAAGA
TACCAGGGTTTCCCCCTGGAAGCTCCCTCGTGCGCTCTCCTGTTCCGACCCTGCCGCTTACCGGATACCT
GTCCGCCTTTCTCCCTTCGGGAAGCGTGGCGCTTTCTCATAGCTCACGCTGTAGGTATCTCAGTTCGGTG
TAGGTCGTTCGCTCCAAGCTGGGCTGTGTGCACGAACCCCCCGTTCAGCCCGACCGCTGCGCCTTATCCG
GTAACTATCGTCTTGAGTCCAACCCGGTAAGACACGACTTATCGCCACTGGCAGCAGCCACTGGTAACAG
GATTAGCAGAGCGAGGTATGTAGGCGGTGCTACAGAGTTCTTGAAGTGGTGGCCTAACTACGGCTACACT
AGAAGGACAGTATTTGGTATCTGCGCTCTGCTGAAGCCAGTTACCTTCGGAAAAAGAGTTGGTAGCTCTT
GATCCGGCAAACAAACCACCGCTGGTAGCGGTGGTTTTTTTGTTTGCAAGCAGCAGATTACGCGCAGAAA
AAAAGGATCTCAAGAAGATCCTTTGATCTTTTCTACGGGGTCTGACGCTCAGTGGAACGAAAACTCACGT
TAAGGGATTTTGGTCATGAGATTATCAAAAAGGATCTTCACCTAGATCCTTTTAAATTAAAAATGAAGTT
TTAAATCAATCTAAAGTATATATGAGTAAACTTGGTCTGACAGTTACCAATGCTTAATCAGTGAGGCACC
TATCTCAGCGATCTGTCTATTTCGTTCATCCATAGTTGCCTGACTCCCCGTCGTGTAGATAACTACGATA
CGGGAGGGCTTACCATCTGGCCCCAGTGCTGCAATGATACCGCGAGACCCACGCTCACCGGCTCCAGATT
TATCAGCAATAAACCAGCCAGCCGGAAGGGCCGAGCGCAGAAGTGGTCCTGCAACTTTATCCGCCTCCAT
CCAGTCTATTAATTGTTGCCGGGAAGCTAGAGTAAGTAGTTCGCCAGTTAATAGTTTGCGCAACGTTGTT
GCCATTGCTGCAGGCATCGTGGTGTCACGCTCGTCGTTTGGTATGGCTTCATTCAGCTCCGGTTCCCAAC
GATCAAGGCGAGTTACATGATCCCCCATGTTGTGCAAAAAAGCGGTTAGCTCCTTCGGTCCTCCGATCGT
TGTCAGAAGTAAGTTGGCCGCAGTGTTATCACTCATGGTTATGGCAGCACTGCATAATTCTCTTACTGTC
ATGCCATCCGTAAGATGCTTTTCTGTGACTGGTGAGTACTCAACCAAGTCATTCTGAGAATAGTGTATGC
GGCGACCGAGTTGCTCTTGCCCGGCGTCAACACGGGATAATACCGCGCCACATAGCAGAACTTTAAAAGT
GCTCATCATTGGAAAACGTTCTTCGGGGCGAAAACTCTCAAGGATCTTACCGCTGTTGAGATCCAGTTCG
ATGTAACCCACTCGTGCACCCAACTGATCTTCAGCATCTTTTACTTTCACCAGCGTTTCTGGGTGAGCAA
AAACAGGAAGGCAAAATGCCGCAAAAAAGGGAATAAGGGCGACACGGAAATGTTGAATACTCATACTCTT
CCTTTTTCAATATTATTGAAGCATTTATCAGGGTTATTGTCTCATGAGCGGATACATATTTGAATGTATT
TAGAAAAATAAACAAATAGGGGTTCCGCGCACATTTCCCCGAAAAGTGCCACCTGACGTCTAAGAAACCA
TTATTATCATGACATTAACCTATAAAAATAGGCGTATCACGAGGCCCTTTCGTCTTCAAGAATTCCCGAC
ACCATCGAATGGTGCAAAACCTTTCGCGGTATGGCATGATAGCGCCCGGAAGAGAGTCAATTCAGGGTGG
TGAATGTGAAACCAGTAACGTTATACGATGTCGCAGAGTATGCCGGTGTCTCTTATCAGACCGTTTCCCG
CGTGGTGAACCAGGCCAGCCACGTTTCTGCGAAAACGCGGGAAAAAGTGGAAGCGGCGATGGCGGAGCTG
AATTACATTCCCAACCGCGTGGCACAACAACTGGCGGGCAAACAGTCGTTGCTGATTGGCGTTGCCACCT
CCAGTCTGGCCCTGCACGCGCCGTCGCAAATTGTCGCGGCGATTAAATCTCGCGCCGATCAACTGGGTGC
CAGCGTGGTGGTGTCGATGGTAGAACGAAGCGGCGTCGAAGCCTGTAAAGCGGCGGTGCACAATCTTCTC
GCGCAACGCGTCAGTGGGCTGATCATTAACTATCCGCTGGATGACCAGGATGCCATTGCTGTGGAAGCTG
CCTGCACTAATGTTCCGGCGTTATTTCTTGATGTCTCTGACCAGACACCCATCAACAGTATTATTTTCTC
CCATGAAGACGGTACGCGACTGGGCGTGGAGCATCTGGTCGCATTGGGTCACCAGCAAATCGCGCTGTTA
GCGGGCCCATTAAGTTCTGTCTCGGCGCGTCTGCGTCTGGCTGGCTGGCATAAATATCTCACTCGCAATC
AAATTCAGCCGATAGCGGAACGGGAAGGCGACTGGAGTGCCATGTCCGGTTTTCAACAAACCATGCAAAT
GCTGAATGAGGGCATCGTTCCCACTGCGATGCTGGTTGCCAACGATCAGATGGCGCTGGGCGCAATGCGC
GCCATTACCGAGTCCGGGCTGCGCGTTGGTGCGGATATCTCGGTAGTGGGATACGACGATACCGAAGACA
GCTCATGTTATATCCCGCCGTTAACCACCATCAAACAGGATTTTCGCCTGCTGGGGCAAACCAGCGTGGA
CCGCTTGCTGCAACTCTCTCAGGGCCAGGCGGTGAAGGGCAATCAGCTGTTGCCCGTCTCACTGGTGAAA
AGAAAAACCACCCTGGCGCCCAATACGCAAACCGCCTCTCCCCGCGCGTTGGCCGATTCATTAATGCAGC
TGGCACGACAGGTTTCCCGACTGGAAAGCGGGCAGTGAGCGCAACGCAATTAATGTAAGTTAGCTCACTC
ATTAGGCACAATTCTCATGTTTGACAGCTTATCATCGACTGCACGGTGCACCAATGCTTCTGGCGTCAGG
CAGCCATCGGAAGCTGTGGTATGGCTGTGCAGGTCGTAAATCACTGCATAATTCGTGTCGCTCAAGGCGC
ACTCCCGTTCTGGATAATGTTTTTTGCGCCGACATCATAACGGTTCTGGCAAATATTCTGAAATGAGCTG
