>Addgene plasmid #104233 | pHH0103 FNBP3 WW domain #1 | depositor partial sequence | sequence record 197385 | WW domain with linker
GGCCCAGCCGGCCGAAAATCTGTACTTCCAAGGTCGTCGTGCCTCTGTGGAGCTCACGGCGTCAGGCGCA
AAAAGCATGTGGACCGAACATAAATCCCCGGATGGTCGCACCTATTACTACAACACCGAAACGAAACAAT
CGACCTGGGAAAAACCGGATGACCTGAAAACGTAGGCGGCCGC
